Addgene plasmid #20118: pESC-URA::CYP71AV1/CPR
Depositing lab: Jay Keasling. Depositing organization: University of California, Berkeley. Publication: Production of the antimalarial drug precursor artemisinic acid in engineered yeast. Ro DK, Paradise EM, Ouellet M, Fisher KJ, Newman KL, Ndungu JM, Ho KA, Eachus RA, Ham TS, Kirby J, Chang MC, Withers ST, Shiba Y, Sarpong R, Keasling JD. Nature. 2006 Apr 13. 440(7086):940-3. 10.1038/nature04640 PubMed 16612385.
Backbone
  Vector backbone: pESC-URA
  Backbone manufacturer: stratagene
  Vector type: Yeast Expression, Synthetic Biology
  Selectable markers: URA3
Growth in bacteria
  Bacterial resistance: Ampicillin, 100 μg/mL
  Growth temperature: 37°C
  Growth strain: DH5alpha
  Copy number: Unknown
Gene/Insert
  Gene/Insert name: amorphadiene oxidase and p450 reductase (alt names: p450 monooxygenase; AMO CPR)
  Species: A. annua
  Cloning method: Restriction Enzyme
  Sequencing primers: 5′ n/a
Terms and licenses: Academic/Nonprofit Terms; Industry Terms: Not Available to Industry
How to cite: pESC-URA::CYP71AV1/CPR was a gift from Jay Keasling (Addgene plasmid # 20118 ; http://n2t.net/addgene:20118 ; RRID:Addgene_20118)
