[The description below was written by a language model from this plasmid's Addgene catalogue record.]
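Description:
pESC-URA::CYP71AV1/CPR is a yeast expression plasmid built on the commercial pESC-URA backbone and classed as a yeast expression and synthetic biology vector. It is propagated in E. coli under ampicillin selection and maintained in yeast through the URA3 auxotrophic marker, which complements uracil auxotrophy in ura3 host strains. No feature table accompanies the record, so origins of replication, promoters, terminators and any epitope tags are not stated. The pESC series is generally known as a set of 2μ-based episomal vectors carrying divergent galactose-inducible GAL1 and GAL10 promoters that allow two open reading frames to be co-expressed from one plasmid. That would fit the two-gene design here, but which gene sits behind which promoter cannot be confirmed from the information given. The copy number in bacteria is recorded as unknown.

The payload consists of two genes from Artemisia annua, inserted by restriction enzyme cloning. The first is CYP71AV1, the amorphadiene oxidase (AMO), which is a cytochrome P450 monooxygenase. The second is its partner cytochrome P450 reductase (CPR). P450 enzymes need a reductase to deliver electrons from NADPH, so supplying both together gives a functional oxidation system in a heterologous host.

The associated work concerns production of artemisinic acid, a precursor of the antimalarial drug artemisinin, in engineered yeast. In that context the plasmid provides the oxidation step that converts the sesquiterpene amorphadiene into artemisinic acid. It is meant for metabolic engineering in yeast strains that already produce amorphadiene.
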