>Addgene plasmid #20118 | pESC-URA::CYP71AV1/CPR | addgene partial sequence | sequence record 25829 | 20118 with Gal10pro-F
TCCAAAAAAAGTAAGAATTTTTGAAAATTCGAATTCAACCCTCACTAAAGGGCGGCCGCACTAGAATGAA
GAGTATACTAAAAGCAATGGCACTCTCACTGACCACTTCCATTGCTCTTGCAACGATCCTTTTGTTCGTT
TACAAGTTCGCTACTCGTTCCAAATCCACCAAAAAAAGCCTTCCTGAGCCATGGCGGCTTCCCATTATTG
GTCACATGCATCACTTGATTGGTACAACGCCACATCGTGGGGTTAGGGATTTAGCCAGAAAGTATGGATC
TTTGATGCATTTACAGCTTGGTGAAGTTCCAACAATCGTGGTGTCATCTCCGAAATGGGCTAAAGAGATT
TTGACAACGTACGACATTACCTTTGCTAACAGGCCCGAGACTTTAACTGGTGAGATTGTTTTATATCACA
ATACGGATGTTGTTCTTGCACCTTATGGTGAATACTGGAGGCAATTACGTAAAATTTGCACATTGGAGCT
TTTGAGTGTTAAGAAAGTAAAGTCATTTCAGTCACTTCGTGAAGAGGAGTGTTGGAATTTGGTTCAAGAG
ATTAAAGCTTCAGGTTCAGGGGAGACCGGGTTAACCTTTCAGAGAATG
