>Addgene plasmid #20118 | pESC-URA::CYP71AV1/CPR | addgene partial sequence | sequence record 25830 | 20118 with Gal1-primer
ACCGGACACCATGCAATCAACAACTTCCGTTAAGTTATCTCCCTTCGATCTAATGACGGCGTTACTTAAC
GGCAAGGTATCGTTCGACACATCAAACACATCGGATACGAATATTCCGTTAGCGGTGTTTATGGAGAATC
GTGAGCTTTTGATGATTTTAACTACTTCGGTTGCGGTGTTGATCGGATGCGTTGTGGTGCTTGTGTGGAG
ACGGTCGTCGTCGGCGGCGAAGAAAGCGGCGGAGTCGCCGGTGATTGTTGTGCCGAAGAAAGTGACGGAG
GATGAGGTTGATGACGGACGGAAGAAAGTTACTGTGTTTTTTGGAACTCAGACTGGTACTGCTGAAGGTT
TTGCTAAGGCGCTTGTTGAAGAAGCTAAAGCGCGATATGAAAAGGCGGTGTTTAAAGTGATTGATTTGGA
TGATTATGCTGCTGAAGATGATGAGTATGAGGAGAAGTTAAAGAAAGAATCTCTTGCTTTTTTCTTTTTA
GCTACGTATGGAGATGGTGAGCCGACAGATAATGCTGCTAGATTCTATAAATGGTTTACCGAGGGTGAAG
AGAAAGGTGAATGGCTTGACAAGCTTCAATACGCAGTGTTTGGACTTGGTAACAGACAGTATGAGCATTT
CAACAAGATTGCGAAGGTGGGCCNAATAAAAAACTTGTG
